>Addgene plasmid #241443 | pLENTICRISPR V2 hygro sgmPOLE_2 | addgene full sequence | sequence record 492096 | Addgene NGS Result
TGATGCGGTTTTGGCAGTACATCAATGGGCGTGGATAGCGGTTTGACTCACGGGGATTTCCAAGTCTCCA
CCCCATTGACGTCAATGGGAGTTTGTTTTGGCACCAAAATCAACGGGACTTTCCAAAATGTCGTAACAAC
TCCGCCCCATTGACGCAAATGGGCGGTAGGCGTGTACGGTGGGAGGTCTATATAAGCAGCGCGTTTTGCC
TGTACTGGGTCTCTCTGGTTAGACCAGATCTGAGCCTGGGAGCTCTCTGGCTAACTAGGGAACCCACTGC
TTAAGCCTCAATAAAGCTTGCCTTGAGTGCTTCAAGTAGTGTGTGCCCGTCTGTTGTGTGACTCTGGTAA
CTAGAGATCCCTCAGACCCTTTTAGTCAGTGTGGAAAATCTCTAGCAGTGGCGCCCGAACAGGGACTTGA
AAGCGAAAGGGAAACCAGAGGAGCTCTCTCGACGCAGGACTCGGCTTGCTGAAGCGCGCACGGCAAGAGG
CGAGGGGCGGCGACTGGTGAGTACGCCAAAAATTTTGACTAGCGGAGGCTAGAAGGAGAGAGATGGGTGC
GAGAGCGTCAGTATTAAGCGGGGGAGAATTAGATCGCGATGGGAAAAAATTCGGTTAAGGCCAGGGGGAA
AGAAAAAATATAAATTAAAACATATAGTATGGGCAAGCAGGGAGCTAGAACGATTCGCAGTTAATCCTGG
CCTGTTAGAAACATCAGAAGGCTGTAGACAAATACTGGGACAGCTACAACCATCCCTTCAGACAGGATCA
GAAGAACTTAGATCATTATATAATACAGTAGCAACCCTCTATTGTGTGCATCAAAGGATAGAGATAAAAG
ACACCAAGGAAGCTTTAGACAAGATAGAGGAAGAGCAAAACAAAAGTAAGACCACCGCACAGCAAGCGGC
CGCTGATCTTCAGACCTGGAGGAGGAGATATGAGGGACAATTGGAGAAGTGAATTATATAAATATAAAGT
AGTAAAAATTGAACCATTAGGAGTAGCACCCACCAAGGCAAAGAGAAGAGTGGTGCAGAGAGAAAAAAGA
GCAGTGGGAATAGGAGCTTTGTTCCTTGGGTTCTTGGGAGCAGCAGGAAGCACTATGGGCGCAGCGTCAA
TGACGCTGACGGTACAGGCCAGACAATTATTGTCTGGTATAGTGCAGCAGCAGAACAATTTGCTGAGGGC
TATTGAGGCGCAACAGCATCTGTTGCAACTCACAGTCTGGGGCATCAAGCAGCTCCAGGCAAGAATCCTG
GCTGTGGAAAGATACCTAAAGGATCAACAGCTCCTGGGGATTTGGGGTTGCTCTGGAAAACTCATTTGCA
CCACTGCTGTGCCTTGGAATGCTAGTTGGAGTAATAAATCTCTGGAACAGATTTGGAATCACACGACCTG
GATGGAGTGGGACAGAGAAATTAACAATTACACAAGCTTAATACACTCCTTAATTGAAGAATCGCAAAAC
CAGCAAGAAAAGAATGAACAAGAATTATTGGAATTAGATAAATGGGCAAGTTTGTGGAATTGGTTTAACA
TAACAAATTGGCTGTGGTATATAAAATTATTCATAATGATAGTAGGAGGCTTGGTAGGTTTAAGAATAGT
TTTTGCTGTACTTTCTATAGTGAATAGAGTTAGGCAGGGATATTCACCATTATCGTTTCAGACCCACCTC
CCAACCCCGAGGGGACCCGACAGGCCCGAAGGAATAGAAGAAGAAGGTGGAGAGAGAGACAGAGACAGAT
CCATTCGATTAGTGAACGGATCGGCACTGCGTGCGCCAATTCTGCAGACAAATGGCAGTATTCATCCACA
ATTTTAAAAGAAAAGGGGGGATTGGGGGGTACAGTGCAGGGGAAAGAATAGTAGACATAATAGCAACAGA
CATACAAACTAAAGAATTACAAAAACAAATTACAAAAATTCAAAATTTTCGGGTTTATTACAGGGACAGC
AGAGATCCAGTTTGGTTAATTAAGGTACCGAGGGCCTATTTCCCATGATTCCTTCATATTTGCATATACG
ATACAAGGCTGTTAGAGAGATAATTAGAATTAATTTGACTGTAAACACAAAGATATTAGTACAAAATACG
TGACGTAGAAAGTAATAATTTCTTGGGTAGTTTGCAGTTTTAAAATTATGTTTTAAAATGGACTATCATA
TGCTTACCGTAACTTGAAAGTATTTCGATTTCTTGGCTTTATATATCTTGTGGAAAGGACGAAACACCGC
AAACGCTTAGTCAGCGCGGGTTTTAGAGCTAGAAATAGCAAGTTAAAATAAGGCTAGTCCGTTATCAACT
TGAAAAAGTGGCACCGAGTCGGTGCTTTTTTGAATTCGCTAGCTAGGTCTTGAAAGGAGTGGGAATTGGC
TCCGGTGCCCGTCAGTGGGCAGAGCGCACATCGCCCACAGTCCCCGAGAAGTTGGGGGGAGGGGTCGGCA
ATTGATCCGGTGCCTAGAGAAGGTGGCGCGGGGTAAACTGGGAAAGTGATGTCGTGTACTGGCTCCGCCT
TTTTCCCGAGGGTGGGGGAGAACCGTATATAAGTGCAGTAGTCGCCGTGAACGTTCTTTTTCGCAACGGG
TTTGCCGCCAGAACACAGGACCGGTTCTAGAGCGCTGCCACCATGGACAAGAAGTACAGCATCGGCCTGG
ACATCGGCACCAACTCTGTGGGCTGGGCCGTGATCACCGACGAGTACAAGGTGCCCAGCAAGAAATTCAA
GGTGCTGGGCAACACCGACCGGCACAGCATCAAGAAGAACCTGATCGGAGCCCTGCTGTTCGACAGCGGC
GAAACAGCCGAGGCCACCCGGCTGAAGAGAACCGCCAGAAGAAGATACACCAGACGGAAGAACCGGATCT
GCTATCTGCAAGAGATCTTCAGCAACGAGATGGCCAAGGTGGACGACAGCTTCTTCCACAGACTGGAAGA
GTCCTTCCTGGTGGAAGAGGATAAGAAGCACGAGCGGCACCCCATCTTCGGCAACATCGTGGACGAGGTG
GCCTACCACGAGAAGTACCCCACCATCTACCACCTGAGAAAGAAACTGGTGGACAGCACCGACAAGGCCG
ACCTGCGGCTGATCTATCTGGCCCTGGCCCACATGATCAAGTTCCGGGGCCACTTCCTGATCGAGGGCGA
CCTGAACCCCGACAACAGCGACGTGGACAAGCTGTTCATCCAGCTGGTGCAGACCTACAACCAGCTGTTC
GAGGAAAACCCCATCAACGCCAGCGGCGTGGACGCCAAGGCCATCCTGTCTGCCAGACTGAGCAAGAGCA
GACGGCTGGAAAATCTGATCGCCCAGCTGCCCGGCGAGAAGAAGAATGGCCTGTTCGGAAACCTGATTGC
CCTGAGCCTGGGCCTGACCCCCAACTTCAAGAGCAACTTCGACCTGGCCGAGGATGCCAAACTGCAGCTG
AGCAAGGACACCTACGACGACGACCTGGACAACCTGCTGGCCCAGATCGGCGACCAGTACGCCGACCTGT
TTCTGGCCGCCAAGAACCTGTCCGACGCCATCCTGCTGAGCGACATCCTGAGAGTGAACACCGAGATCAC
CAAGGCCCCCCTGAGCGCCTCTATGATCAAGAGATACGACGAGCACCACCAGGACCTGACCCTGCTGAAA
GCTCTCGTGCGGCAGCAGCTGCCTGAGAAGTACAAAGAGATTTTCTTCGACCAGAGCAAGAACGGCTACG
CCGGCTACATTGACGGCGGAGCCAGCCAGGAAGAGTTCTACAAGTTCATCAAGCCCATCCTGGAAAAGAT
GGACGGCACCGAGGAACTGCTCGTGAAGCTGAACAGAGAGGACCTGCTGCGGAAGCAGCGGACCTTCGAC
AACGGCAGCATCCCCCACCAGATCCACCTGGGAGAGCTGCACGCCATTCTGCGGCGGCAGGAAGATTTTT
ACCCATTCCTGAAGGACAACCGGGAAAAGATCGAGAAGATCCTGACCTTCCGCATCCCCTACTACGTGGG
CCCTCTGGCCAGGGGAAACAGCAGATTCGCCTGGATGACCAGAAAGAGCGAGGAAACCATCACCCCCTGG
AACTTCGAGGAAGTGGTGGACAAGGGCGCTTCCGCCCAGAGCTTCATCGAGCGGATGACCAACTTCGATA
AGAACCTGCCCAACGAGAAGGTGCTGCCCAAGCACAGCCTGCTGTACGAGTACTTCACCGTGTATAACGA
GCTGACCAAAGTGAAATACGTGACCGAGGGAATGAGAAAGCCCGCCTTCCTGAGCGGCGAGCAGAAAAAG
GCCATCGTGGACCTGCTGTTCAAGACCAACCGGAAAGTGACCGTGAAGCAGCTGAAAGAGGACTACTTCA
AGAAAATCGAGTGCTTCGACTCCGTGGAAATCTCCGGCGTGGAAGATCGGTTCAACGCCTCCCTGGGCAC
ATACCACGATCTGCTGAAAATTATCAAGGACAAGGACTTCCTGGACAATGAGGAAAACGAGGACATTCTG
GAAGATATCGTGCTGACCCTGACACTGTTTGAGGACAGAGAGATGATCGAGGAACGGCTGAAAACCTATG
CCCACCTGTTCGACGACAAAGTGATGAAGCAGCTGAAGCGGCGGAGATACACCGGCTGGGGCAGGCTGAG
CCGGAAGCTGATCAACGGCATCCGGGACAAGCAGTCCGGCAAGACAATCCTGGATTTCCTGAAGTCCGAC
GGCTTCGCCAACAGAAACTTCATGCAGCTGATCCACGACGACAGCCTGACCTTTAAAGAGGACATCCAGA
AAGCCCAGGTGTCCGGCCAGGGCGATAGCCTGCACGAGCACATTGCCAATCTGGCCGGCAGCCCCGCCAT
TAAGAAGGGCATCCTGCAGACAGTGAAGGTGGTGGACGAGCTCGTGAAAGTGATGGGCCGGCACAAGCCC
GAGAACATCGTGATCGAAATGGCCAGAGAGAACCAGACCACCCAGAAGGGACAGAAGAACAGCCGCGAGA
GAATGAAGCGGATCGAAGAGGGCATCAAAGAGCTGGGCAGCCAGATCCTGAAAGAACACCCCGTGGAAAA
CACCCAGCTGCAGAACGAGAAGCTGTACCTGTACTACCTGCAGAATGGGCGGGATATGTACGTGGACCAG
GAACTGGACATCAACCGGCTGTCCGACTACGATGTGGACCATATCGTGCCTCAGAGCTTTCTGAAGGACG
ACTCCATCGACAACAAGGTGCTGACCAGAAGCGACAAGAACCGGGGCAAGAGCGACAACGTGCCCTCCGA
AGAGGTCGTGAAGAAGATGAAGAACTACTGGCGGCAGCTGCTGAACGCCAAGCTGATTACCCAGAGAAAG
TTCGACAATCTGACCAAGGCCGAGAGAGGCGGCCTGAGCGAACTGGATAAGGCCGGCTTCATCAAGAGAC
AGCTGGTGGAAACCCGGCAGATCACAAAGCACGTGGCACAGATCCTGGACTCCCGGATGAACACTAAGTA
CGACGAGAATGACAAGCTGATCCGGGAAGTGAAAGTGATCACCCTGAAGTCCAAGCTGGTGTCCGATTTC
CGGAAGGATTTCCAGTTTTACAAAGTGCGCGAGATCAACAACTACCACCACGCCCACGACGCCTACCTGA
ACGCCGTCGTGGGAACCGCCCTGATCAAAAAGTACCCTAAGCTGGAAAGCGAGTTCGTGTACGGCGACTA
CAAGGTGTACGACGTGCGGAAGATGATCGCCAAGAGCGAGCAGGAAATCGGCAAGGCTACCGCCAAGTAC
TTCTTCTACAGCAACATCATGAACTTTTTCAAGACCGAGATTACCCTGGCCAACGGCGAGATCCGGAAGC
GGCCTCTGATCGAGACAAACGGCGAAACCGGGGAGATCGTGTGGGATAAGGGCCGGGATTTTGCCACCGT
GCGGAAAGTGCTGAGCATGCCCCAAGTGAATATCGTGAAAAAGACCGAGGTGCAGACAGGCGGCTTCAGC
AAAGAGTCTATCCTGCCCAAGAGGAACAGCGATAAGCTGATCGCCAGAAAGAAGGACTGGGACCCTAAGA
AGTACGGCGGCTTCGACAGCCCCACCGTGGCCTATTCTGTGCTGGTGGTGGCCAAAGTGGAAAAGGGCAA
GTCCAAGAAACTGAAGAGTGTGAAAGAGCTGCTGGGGATCACCATCATGGAAAGAAGCAGCTTCGAGAAG
AATCCCATCGACTTTCTGGAAGCCAAGGGCTACAAAGAAGTGAAAAAGGACCTGATCATCAAGCTGCCTA
AGTACTCCCTGTTCGAGCTGGAAAACGGCCGGAAGAGAATGCTGGCCTCTGCCGGCGAACTGCAGAAGGG
AAACGAACTGGCCCTGCCCTCCAAATATGTGAACTTCCTGTACCTGGCCAGCCACTATGAGAAGCTGAAG
GGCTCCCCCGAGGATAATGAGCAGAAACAGCTGTTTGTGGAACAGCACAAGCACTACCTGGACGAGATCA
TCGAGCAGATCAGCGAGTTCTCCAAGAGAGTGATCCTGGCCGACGCTAATCTGGACAAAGTGCTGTCCGC
CTACAACAAGCACCGGGATAAGCCCATCAGAGAGCAGGCCGAGAATATCATCCACCTGTTTACCCTGACC
AATCTGGGAGCCCCTGCCGCCTTCAAGTACTTTGACACCACCATCGACCGGAAGAGGTACACCAGCACCA
AAGAGGTGCTGGACGCCACCCTGATCCACCAGAGCATCACCGGCCTGTACGAGACACGGATCGACCTGTC
TCAGCTGGGAGGCGACAAGCGACCTGCCGCCACAAAGAAGGCTGGACAGGCTAAGAAGAAGAAAGATTAC
AAAGACGATGACGATAAGGGATCCGGCGCAACAAACTTCTCTCTGCTGAAACAAGCCGGAGATGTCGAAG
AGAATCCTGGACCGAAAAAGCCTGAACTCACCGCGACGTCTGTCGAGAAGTTTCTGATCGAAAAGTTCGA
CAGCGTGTCCGACCTGATGCAGCTCTCGGAGGGCGAAGAATCTCGTGCTTTCAGCTTCGATGTAGGAGGG
CGTGGATATGTCCTGCGGGTAAATAGCTGCGCCGATGGTTTCTACAAAGATCGTTATGTTTATCGGCACT
TTGCATCGGCCGCGCTCCCGATTCCGGAAGTGCTTGACATTGGGGAATTCAGCGAGAGCCTGACCTATTG
CATCTCCCGCCGTGCACAGGGTGTCACGTTGCAAGACCTGCCTGAAACCGAACTGCCCGCTGTTCTGCAG
CCGGTCGCGGAGGCCATGGATGCGATCGCTGCGGCCGATCTTAGCCAGACGAGCGGGTTCGGCCCATTCG
GACCGCAAGGAATCGGTCAATACACTACATGGCGTGATTTCATATGCGCGATTGCTGATCCCCATGTGTA
TCACTGGCAAACTGTGATGGACGACACCGTCAGTGCGTCCGTCGCGCAGGCTCTCGATGAGCTGATGCTT
TGGGCCGAGGACTGCCCCGAAGTCCGGCACCTCGTGCACGCGGATTTCGGCTCCAACAATGTCCTGACGG
ACAATGGCCGCATAACAGCGGTCATTGACTGGAGCGAGGCGATGTTCGGGGATTCCCAATACGAGGTCGC
CAACATCTTCTTCTGGAGGCCGTGGTTGGCTTGTATGGAGCAGCAGACGCGCTACTTCGAGCGGAGGCAT
CCGGAGCTTGCAGGATCGCCGCGGCTCCGGGCGTATATGCTCCGCATTGGTCTTGACCAACTCTATCAGA
GCTTGGTTGACGGCAATTTCGATGATGCAGCTTGGGCGCAGGGTCGATGCGACGCAATCGTCCGATCCGG
AGCCGGGACTGTCGGGCGTACACAAATCGCCCGCAGAAGCGCGGCCGTCTGGACCGATGGCTGTGTAGAA
GTACTTCGCCGATAGACGCGTTAAGTCGACAATCAACCTCTGGATTACAAAATTTGTGAAAGATTGACTG
GTATTCTTAACTATGTTGCTCCTTTTACGCTATGTGGATACGCTGCTTTAATGCCTTTGTATCATGCTAT
TGCTTCCCGTATGGCTTTCATTTTCTCCTCCTTGTATAAATCCTGGTTGCTGTCTCTTTATGAGGAGTTG
TGGCCCGTTGTCAGGCAACGTGGCGTGGTGTGCACTGTGTTTGCTGACGCAACCCCCACTGGTTGGGGCA
TTGCCACCACCTGTCAGCTCCTTTCCGGGACTTTCGCTTTCCCCCTCCCTATTGCCACGGCGGAACTCAT
CGCCGCCTGCCTTGCCCGCTGCTGGACAGGGGCTCGGCTGTTGGGCACTGACAATTCCGTGGTGTTGTCG
GGGAAATCATCGTCCTTTCCTTGGCTGCTCGCCTGTGTTGCCACCTGGATTCTGCGCGGGACGTCCTTCT
GCTACGTCCCTTCGGCCCTCAATCCAGCGGACCTTCCTTCCCGCGGCCTGCTGCCGGCTCTGCGGCCTCT
TCCGCGTCTTCGCCTTCGCCCTCAGACGAGTCGGATCTCCCTTTGGGCCGCCTCCCCGCGTCGACTTTAA
GACCAATGACTTACAAGGCAGCTGTAGATCTTAGCCACTTTTTAAAAGAAAAGGGGGGACTGGAAGGGCT
AATTCACTCCCAACGAAGACAAGATCTGCTTTTTGCTTGTACTGGGTCTCTCTGGTTAGACCAGATCTGA
GCCTGGGAGCTCTCTGGCTAACTAGGGAACCCACTGCTTAAGCCTCAATAAAGCTTGCCTTGAGTGCTTC
AAGTAGTGTGTGCCCGTCTGTTGTGTGACTCTGGTAACTAGAGATCCCTCAGACCCTTTTAGTCAGTGTG
GAAAATCTCTAGCAGGGCCCGTTTAAACCCGCTGATCAGCCTCGACTGTGCCTTCTAGTTGCCAGCCATC
TGTTGTTTGCCCCTCCCCCGTGCCTTCCTTGACCCTGGAAGGTGCCACTCCCACTGTCCTTTCCTAATAA
AATGAGGAAATTGCATCGCATTGTCTGAGTAGGTGTCATTCTATTCTGGGGGGTGGGGTGGGGCAGGACA
GCAAGGGGGAGGATTGGGAAGACAATAGCAGGCATGCTGGGGATGCGGTGGGCTCTATGGCTTCTGAGGC
GGAAAGAACCAGCTGGGGCTCTAGGGGGTATCCCC
[124 nt withheld, positions 9066-9189]
C
[91 nt withheld, positions 9191-9281]
A
[49 nt withheld, positions 9283-9331]
CCTTTGACGTTGGAGTCCACGTTCTTT
[37 nt withheld, positions 9359-9395]
ACCCTATCTCGGTCTATTCTTTTGATTTATAAGGGATTTTGCCGATTTCGGCCTATTGGTTAAAAAATGA
GCTGATTTAACAAAAATTTAACGCGAATTAATTCTGTGGAATGTGTGTCAGTTAGGGTGTGGAAAGTCCC
CAGGCTCCCCAGCAGGCAGAAGTATGCAAAGCATGCATCTCAATTAGTCAGCAACCAGGTGTGGAAAGTC
CCCAGGCTCCCCAGCAGGCAGAAGTATGCAAAGCATGCATCTCAATTAGTCAGCAACCATAGTCCCGCCC
CTAACTCCGCCCATCCCGCCCCTAACTCCGCCCAGTTCCGCCCATTCTCCGCCCCATGGCTGACTAATTT
TTTTTATTTATGCAGAGGCCGAGGCCGCCTCTGCCTCTGAGCTATTCCAGAAGTAGTGAGGAGGCTTTTT
TGGAGGCCTAGGCTTTTGCAAAAAGCTCCCGGGAGCTTGTATATCCATTTTCGGATCTGATCAGCACGTG
TTGACAATTAATCATCGGCATAGTATATCGGCATAGTATAATACGACAAGGTGAGGAACTAAACCATGGC
CAAGTTGACCAGTGCCGTTCCGGTGCTCACCGCGCGCGACGTCGCCGGAGCGGTCGAGTTCTGGACCGAC
CGGCTCGGGTTCTCCCGGGACTTCGTGGAGGACGACTTCGCCGGTGTGGTCCGGGACGACGTGACCCTGT
TCATCAGCGCGGTCCAGGACCAGGTGGTGCCGGACAACACCCTGGCCTGGGTGTGGGTGCGCGGCCTGGA
CGAGCTGTACGCCGAGTGGTCGGAGGTCGTGTCCACGAACTTCCGGGACGCCTCCGGGCCGGCCATGACC
GAGATCGGCGAGCAGCCGTGGGGGCGGGAGTTCGCCCTGCGCGACCCGGCCGGCAACTGCGTGCACTTCG
TGGCCGAGGAGCAGGACTGACACGTGCTACGAGATTTCGATTCCACCGCCGCCTTCTATGAAAGGTTGGG
CTTCGGAATCGTTTTCCGGGACGCCGGCTGGATGATCCTCCAGCGCGGGGATCTCATGCTGGAGTTCTTC
GCCCACCCCAACTTGTTTATTGCAGCTTATAATGGTTACAAATAAAGCAATAGCATCACAAATTTCACAA
ATAAAGCATTTTTTTCACTGCATTCTAGTTGTGGTTTGTCCAAACTCATCAATGTATCTTATCATGTCTG
TATACCGTCGACCTCTAGCTAGAGCTTGGCGTAATCATGGTCATAGCTGTTTCCTGTGTGAAATTGTTAT
CCGCTCACAATTCCACACAACATACGAGCCGGAAGCATAAAGTGTAAAGCCTGGGGTGCCTAATGAGTGA
GCTAACTCACATTAATTGCGTTGCGCTCACTGCCCGCTTTCCAGTCGGGAAACCTGTCGTGCCAGCTGCA
TTAATGAATCGGCCAACGCGCGGGGAGAGGCGGTTTGCGTATTGGGCGCTCTTCCGCTTCCTCGCTCACT
GACTCGCTGCGCTCGGTCGTTCGGCTGCGGCGAGCGGTATCAGCTCACTCAAAGGCGGTAATACGGTTAT
CCACAGAATCAGGGGATAACGCAGGAAAGAACATGTGAGCAAAAGGCCAGCAAAAGGCCAGGAACCGTAA
AAAGGCCGCGTTGCTGGCGTTTTTCCATAGGCTCCGCCCCCCTGACGAGCATCACAAAAATCGACGCTCA
AGTCAGAGGTGGCGAAACCCGACAGGACTATAAAGATACCAGGCGTTTCCCCCTGGAAGCTCCCTCGTGC
GCTCTCCTGTTCCGACCCTGCCGCTTACCGGATACCTGTCCGCCTTTCTCCCTTCGGGAAGCGTGGCGCT
TTCTCATAGCTCACGCTGTAGGTATCTCAGTTCGGTGTAGGTCGTTCGCTCCAAGCTGGGCTGTGTGCAC
GAACCCCCCGTTCAGCCCGACCGCTGCGCCTTATCCGGTAACTATCGTCTTGAGTCCAACCCGGTAAGAC
ACGACTTATCGCCACTGGCAGCAGCCACTGGTAACAGGATTAGCAGAGCGAGGTATGTAGGCGGTGCTAC
AGAGTTCTTGAAGTGGTGGCCTAACTACGGCTACACTAGAAGAACAGTATTTGGTATCTGCGCTCTGCTG
AAGCCAGTTACCTTCGGAAAAAGAGTTGGTAGCTCTTGATCCGGCAAACAAACCACCGCTGGTAGCGGTG
GTTTTTTTGTTTGCAAGCAGCAGATTACGCGCAGAAAAAAAGGATCTCAAGAAGATCCTTTGATCTTTTC
TACGGGGTCTGACGCTCAGTGGAACGAAAACTCACGTTAAGGGATTTTGGTCATGAGATTATCAAAAAGG
ATCTTCACCTAGATCCTTTTAAATTAAAAATGAAGTTTTAAATCAATCTAAAGTATATATGAGTAAACTT
GGTCTGACAGTTACCAATGCTTAATCAGTGAGGCACCTATCTCAGCGATCTGTCTATTTCGTTCATCCAT
AGTTGCCTGACTCCCCGTCGTGTAGATAACTACGATACGGGAGGGCTTACCATCTGGCCCCAGTGCTGCA
ATGATACCGCGAGACCCACGCTCACCGGCTCCAGATTTATCAGCAATAAACCAGCCAGCCGGAAGGGCCG
AGCGCAGAAGTGGTCCTGCAACTTTATCCGCCTCCATCCAGTCTATTAATTGTTGCCGGGAAGCTAGAGT
AAGTAGTTCGCCAGTTAATAGTTTGCGCAACGTTGTTGCCATTGCTACAGGCATCGTGGTGTCACGCTCG
TCGTTTGGTATGGCTTCATTCAGCTCCGGTTCCCAACGATCAAGGCGAGTTACATGATCCCCCATGTTGT
GCAAAAAAGCGGTTAGCTCCTTCGGTCCTCCGATCGTTGTCAGAAGTAAGTTGGCCGCAGTGTTATCACT
CATGGTTATGGCAGCACTGCATAATTCTCTTACTGTCATGCCATCCGTAAGATGCTTTTCTGTGACTGGT
GAGTACTCAACCAAGTCATTCTGAGAATAGTGTATGCGGCGACCGAGTTGCTCTTGCCCGGCGTCAATAC
GGGATAATACCGCGCCACATAGCAGAACTTTAAAAGTGCTCATCATTGGAAAACGTTCTTCGGGGCGAAA
ACTCTCAAGGATCTTACCGCTGTTGAGATCCAGTTCGATGTAACCCACTCGTGCACCCAACTGATCTTCA
GCATCTTTTACTTTCACCAGCGTTTCTGGGTGAGCAAAAACAGGAAGGCAAAATGCCGCAAAAAAGGGAA
TAAGGGCGACACGGAAATGTTGAATACTCATACTCTTCCTTTTTCAATATTATTGAAGCATTTATCAGGG
TTATTGTCTCATGAGCGGATACATATTTGAATGTATTTAGAAAAATAAACAAATAGGGGTTCCGCGCACA
TTTCCCCGAAAAGTGCCACCTGACGTCGACGGATCGGGAGATCTCCCGATCCCCTATGGTGCACTCTCAG
TACAATCTGCTCTGATGCCGCATAGTTAAGCCAGTATCTGCTCCCTGCTTGTGTGTTGGAGGTCGCTGAG
TAGTGCGCGAGCAAAATTTAAGCTACAACAAGGCAAGGCTTGACCGACAATTGCATGAAGAATCTGCTTA
GGGTTAGGCGTTTTGCGCTGCTTCGCGATGTACGGGCCAGATATACGCGCGCGTTGACATTGATTATTGA
CTAGTTATTAATAGTAATCAATTACGGGGTCATTAGTTCATAGCCCATATATGGAGTTCCGCGTTACATA
ACTTACGGTAAATGGCCCGCCTGGCTGACCGCCCAACGACCCCCGCCCATTGACGTCAATAATGACGTAT
GTTCCCATAGTAACGCCAATAGGGACTTTCCATTGACGTCAATGGGTGGAGTATTTACGGTAAACTGCCC
ACTTGGCAGTACATCAAGTGTATCATATGCCAAGTACGCCCCCTATTGACGTCAATGACGGTAAATGGCC
CGCCTGGCATTATGCCCAGTACATGACCTTATGGGACTTTCCTACTTGGCAGTACATCTACGTATTAGTC
ATCGCTATTACCATGG
Features (pLannotate 1.2.2; 33 found; start..end, strand, type, name):
    217..397     +  LTR            5' LTR (truncated): truncated 5' long terminal repeat (LTR) from HIV-1
    444..569     +  misc_feature   HIV-1 Ψ: packaging signal of human immunodeficiency virus type 1
    553..916     +  CDS            HIV-1 gag (fragment): gag protein from human immunodeficiency virus 1; gag
   1062..1295    +  misc_feature   RRE: The Rev response element (RRE) of HIV-1 allows for Rev-dependent mRNA export from the nucleus to the cytoplasm.
   1672..1772    +  CDS            Rev (fragment): human immunodeficiency virus 1 (HIV-1) Rev protein; rev; enhances nuclear export of unspliced and incompletely spliced viral mRNAs
   1822..1939    +  misc_feature   cPPT/CTS: central polypurine tract and central termination sequence of HIV-1
   1990..2230    +  promoter       U6 promoter: RNA polymerase III promoter for human U6 snRNA
   2260..2335    +  misc_RNA       gRNA scaffold: guide RNA scaffold for the Streptococcus pyogenes CRISPR/Cas9 system
   2353..2371    +  CDS            small t antigen (fragment): SV40 (simian virus 40) small t antigen
   2397..2608    +  promoter       EF-1α core promoter: core promoter for human elongation factor EF-1α
   2633..6736    +  CDS            Cas9: Cas9 (Csn1) endonuclease from the Streptococcus pyogenes Type II CRISPR/Cas system generates RNA-guided double strand breaks in DNA
   6874..7855    +  CDS            HygR (fragment): aminoglycoside phosphotransferase from E. coli; aph(4)-Ia; confers resistance to hygromycin
   7871..8459    +  misc_feature   WPRE: woodchuck hepatitis virus posttranscriptional regulatory element
   8510..8529    +  misc_feature   cPPT/CTS (fragment): central polypurine tract and central termination sequence of HIV-1
   8531..8764    +  LTR            3' LTR (ΔU3): self-inactivating 3' long terminal repeat (LTR) from HIV-1
   8796..9020    +  polyA_signal   bGH poly(A) signal: bovine growth hormone polyadenylation signal
   9024..9045    +  promoter       SV40 promoter (fragment): SV40 enhancer and early promoter
   9066..9494    +  rep_origin     f1 ori (sequence partly withheld): f1 bacteriophage origin of replication; arrow indicates direction of (+) strand synthesis
   9508..9837    +  promoter       SV40 promoter: SV40 enhancer and early promoter
   9885..9932    +  promoter       EM7 promoter: synthetic bacterial promoter&nbsp
   9951..10325   +  CDS            BleoR: antibiotic-binding protein; Sh ble from Streptoalloteichus hindustanus; confers resistance to bleomycin, phleomycin, and Zeocin™
  10335..10460   +  CDS            ble (fragment): BLE_KLEPN - Experimental evidence at protein level: Swiss-Prot protein existence level 1. Binding protein with a strong affinity to the bleomycin family of antibiotics. Binds to CL990; an antimitotic-antibiotic compound. From Klebsiella pneumoniae.
  10455..10576   +  polyA_signal   SV40 poly(A) signal: SV40 polyadenylation signal
  10647..10669   -  protein_bind   lac operator (fragment): The lac repressor binds to the lac operator to inhibit transcription in E. coli. This inhibition can be relieved by adding lactose or isopropyl-β-D-thiogalactopyranoside (IPTG). lac repressor encoded by lacI
  10673..10703   -  promoter       lac promoter: promoter for the E. coli lac operon
  10718..10739   -  protein_bind   CAP binding site: CAP binding activates transcription in the presence of cAMP. E. coli catabolite activator protein
  10752..10844   -  CDS            lacI (fragment): lac repressor; lacI; The lac repressor binds to the lac operator to inhibit transcription in E. coli. This inhibition can be relieved by adding lactose or isopropyl-β-D-thiogalactopyranoside (IPTG).
  11027..11615   -  rep_origin     ori: high-copy-number ColE1/pMB1/pBR322/pUC origin of replication
  11786..12646   -  CDS            AmpR: β-lactamase; bla; confers resistance to ampicillin, carbenicillin, and related antibiotics
  12647..12751   -  promoter       AmpR promoter: bla
  12810..12862   -  misc_feature   bom (fragment): basis of mobility region from pBR322
  13021..13400   +  enhancer       CMV enhancer: human cytomegalovirus immediate early enhancer
  13401..199     +  promoter       CMV promoter (across the origin): human cytomegalovirus (CMV) immediate early promoter
