[The description below was written by a language model from this plasmid's Addgene catalogue record and pLannotate feature annotations shown in this document.]
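Description:
pLENTICRISPR V2 hygro sgmPOLE_2 is a third-generation-style, self-inactivating HIV-1 lentiviral transfer plasmid built on the pLENTICRISPR V2 hygro backbone. It delivers both Streptococcus pyogenes Cas9 and a single guide RNA from one vector, and its stated purpose is to delete mouse Pole, the gene for the catalytic subunit of DNA polymerase epsilon. The catalogue's linked gene entry uses the human POLE symbol and lists the insert species as synthetic. In bacteria the plasmid replicates from a high-copy ColE1/pUC-type origin and is selected through the ampicillin resistance gene. An f1 origin is also present.

A CMV enhancer/promoter placed upstream of a truncated 5' LTR drives transcription of the viral genome in packaging cells. This genome carries the Ψ packaging signal with a gag fragment, the RRE for Rev-dependent nuclear export, the cPPT/CTS, a WPRE to boost transcript expression, and a ΔU3 3' LTR that inactivates LTR promoter activity after integration. Within this unit, a human U6 Pol III promoter expresses the Pole-targeting spacer fused to the Cas9 gRNA scaffold. An EF-1α core promoter drives Cas9, which is followed by a hygromycin resistance coding sequence, so transduced mammalian cells can be selected with hygromycin. The feature table does not annotate the linker between Cas9 and HygR. Outside the LTRs are a bGH polyadenylation signal and an SV40/EM7-driven bleomycin/Zeocin resistance cassette carried over from the backbone. This cassette is not packaged into virus.

The construct is suited to producing lentivirus for stable CRISPR knockout of Pole in mouse cells. The "_2" suffix suggests it is one of several guides against the same gene.
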