Addgene plasmid #241443: pLENTICRISPR V2 hygro sgmPOLE_2
Purpose: Delete mouse Pole
Depositing lab: Richard Possemato. Depositing organization: NYU Grossman School of Medicine.
Backbone
  Vector backbone: pLENTICRISPR V2 hygro
  Backbone manufacturer: Brett Stringer (Addgene #98291)
  Vector type: Mammalian Expression, CRISPR
  Selectable markers: Hygromycin
Growth in bacteria
  Bacterial resistance: Ampicillin, 100 μg/mL
  Growth temperature: 37°C
  Growth strain: NEB Stable
  Copy number: High Copy
Gene/Insert
  Gene/Insert name: sgmPOLE_2
  gRNA/shRNA sequence: CAAACGCTTAGTCAGCGCGG
  Species: Synthetic
  Entrez Gene: POLE (a.k.a. CRCS12, FILS, IMAGEI, POLE1)
  Cloning method: Restriction Enzyme; 5′ cloning site Unknown (unknown if destroyed)
Terms and licenses: Academic/Nonprofit Terms; Industry Terms: Not Available to Industry
How to cite: pLENTICRISPR V2 hygro sgmPOLE_2 was a gift from Richard Possemato (Addgene plasmid # 241443 ; http://n2t.net/addgene:241443 ; RRID:Addgene_241443)
